Addgene plasmid #147860: pAc5.1B-EGFP-DmNot1-K1537SG1562EQ1658A-dsRNAres_W
Purpose: Insect Expression of DmNot1-K1537SG1562EQ1658A-dsRNAres
Depositing lab: Elisa Izaurralde. Depositing organization: Max Planck Institute for Developmental Biology. Publication: A DDX6-CNOT1 complex and W-binding pockets in CNOT9 reveal direct links between miRNA target recognition and silencing. Chen Y, Boland A, Kuzuoglu-Ozturk D, Bawankar P, Loh B, Chang CT, Weichenrieder O, Izaurralde E. Mol Cell. 2014 Jun 5;54(5):737-50. doi: 10.1016/j.molcel.2014.03.034. Epub 2014 Apr 24. PubMed 24768540.
Backbone
  Vector backbone: Unknown
  Vector type: Insect Expression
Growth in bacteria
  Bacterial resistance: Ampicillin, 100 μg/mL
  Growth temperature: 37°C
  Growth strain: DH5alpha
  Copy number: Low Copy
Gene/Insert
  Gene/Insert name: DmNot1-K1537SG1562EQ1658A-dsRNAres
  Species: D. melanogaster (fly)
  Mutation: 10 silent mutations and two non silent N605S, K759M compared to the sequence given by NCBI: NM_001103772.2.
  Entrez Gene: Not1 (a.k.a. Dmel_CG34407, CG1874, CG1884, CG34407, Dmel\CG34407, Dmel_CG1874, Dmel_CG1884, NOT, NOT1, anon-EST:Liang-1.29, anon-WO0118547.221, clone 1.29, not1)
  Cloning method: Unknown
Terms and licenses: Academic/Nonprofit Terms; Industry Terms: Not Available to Industry
Depositor comments: Plasmids from this collection were made available to the research community and donated after the lab closed. Please note that the sequence provided by the depositing laboratory may be theoretical/predicted or based on Sanger sequencing results. There may be discrepancies between sequencing results obtained by Addgene and the depositor sequence. If an Addgene verified sequence is not available, please contact before placing your order to request that our lab fully sequence the plasmid.
How to cite: pAc5.1B-EGFP-DmNot1-K1537SG1562EQ1658A-dsRNAres_W was a gift from Elisa Izaurralde (Addgene plasmid # 147860 ; http://n2t.net/addgene:147860 ; RRID:Addgene_147860)
