[The description below was written by a language model from this plasmid's Addgene catalogue record and pLannotate feature annotations shown in this document.]
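Description:
pAc5.1B-EGFP-DmNot1-K1537SG1562EQ1658A-dsRNAres_W is a 13.5 kb insect expression plasmid for producing an EGFP-tagged mutant of Drosophila melanogaster Not1, the scaffold subunit of the CCR4-NOT deadenylase complex. The catalogue lists the backbone as unknown, although the name and the annotated parts point to a pAc5.1-type vector. It is maintained in E. coli through a ColE1/pUC-family origin and an ampicillin resistance gene with its own bla promoter. The repository lists it as low copy despite the origin annotation. Short fragments annotated as tetracycline resistance and SV40 large T antigen appear to be non-functional backbone remnants. No marker for selection in insect cells is annotated.

Expression is driven by the constitutive Drosophila actin 5C promoter, followed directly by the EGFP coding sequence. The roughly 7.5 kb stretch between EGFP and the downstream elements is not annotated by the feature tool, but it corresponds in position to the Not1 insert, giving an N-terminal EGFP fusion. A V5 epitope sequence from the vector lies downstream, though the record does not say whether it is in frame with the insert or preceded by a stop codon. An SV40 polyadenylation signal follows. The insert carries the substitutions K1537S, G1562E and Q1658A. It also differs from the NCBI reference by ten silent changes and two non-silent ones (N605S, K759M). The "dsRNAres" label indicates a transcript designed to escape dsRNA-mediated knockdown. That design suits complementation experiments in which endogenous Not1 is depleted from cultured fly cells and replaced by the mutant. The associated publication concerns DDX6–CNOT1 interactions and miRNA-mediated silencing, but the record does not state which interaction these particular substitutions disrupt.
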