Features (pLannotate 1.2.2; 9 found; start..end, strand, type, name):
     56..2565    +  promoter       Ac5 promoter: Drosophila melanogaster actin 5C promoter
   2585..3301    +  CDS            EGFP: EGFP is a basic (constitutively fluorescent) green fluorescent protein published in 1996, derived from Aequorea victoria. It is reported to be a rapidly-maturing weak dimer with moderate acid sensitivity.
  10857..10898   +  CDS            V5 tag: epitope tag from simian virus 5
  10998..11132   -  polyA_signal   SV40 poly(A) signal: SV40 polyadenylation signal
  11155..11239   -  CDS            large T antigen (fragment): large T antigen from SV40 (simian virus 40)
  11240..11687   +  CDS            TcR (fragment): tetracycline efflux protein; tet; confers resistance to tetracycline
  11733..12321   -  rep_origin     ori: high-copy-number ColE1/pMB1/pBR322/pUC origin of replication
  12492..13352   -  CDS            AmpR: β-lactamase; bla; confers resistance to ampicillin, carbenicillin, and related antibiotics
  13353..13457   -  promoter       AmpR promoter: bla
>Addgene plasmid #147860 | pAc5.1B-EGFP-DmNot1-K1537SG1562EQ1658A-dsRNAres_W | addgene full sequence | sequence record 357564 | Addgene NGS Result
CTTCAAGAATTAATTCTATATTCTAAAAACACAAATGATACTTCTAAAAAAAAATCATGAATGGCATCAA
CTCTGAATCAAATCTTTGCAGATGCACCTACTTCTCATTTCCACTGTCACATCATTTTTCCAGATCTCGC
TGCCTGTTATGTGGCCCACAAACCAAGACACGTTTTATGGCCATTAAAGCTGGCTGATCGTCGCCAAACA
CCAAATACATAATGAATATGTACACATTCGAGAAAGAAGCGATCAAAGAAGCGTCTTCGGGCGGAGTAGG
AGAATGCGGAGGAGAAGGAGAACGAGCTGATCTAGTATCTCTCCACAATCCAATGCCAACTGACCAACTG
GCCATATTCGGAGCAATTTGAAGCCAATTTCCATCGCCTGGCGATCGCTCCATTCTTGGCTATATGTTTT
TCACCGTTACCCGGGGCCATTTTCAAAGACTCGTCGGCAAGATAAGATTGTGTCACTCGCTGTCTCTCTT
CATTTGTCGAAGAATGCTGAGGAATTTCGCGATGACGTCGGCGAGTATTTTGAAGAATGAGAATAATTTG
TATTTATACGAAAATCAGTTAGTGGAATTTTCTACAAAAACATGTTATCTATAGATAATTTTGTTGCAAA
ATATGTTGACTATGACAAAGATTGTATGTATATACCTTTAATGTATTCTCATTTTCTTATGTATTTATAA
TGGCAATGATGATACTGATGATATTTTAAGATGATGCCAGACCAAAAGGCTTGAATTTCTGCGTCTTTTG
CCGAACGCAGTGCATGTGCAATTGTTGTTTTTTGGAATATTCAATTTTCGGACTGTCCGCTTTGATTTCA
GTTTCTTGGCTTATTCAAAAAGCAAAGTAAAGCCAAAAAAGCGAGATGGCAATACCAAATGCGGCAAAAC
GGTAGTGGAAGGAAAGGGGTGCGGGGCAGCGGAAGGAAGGGTGGGGCGGGGCGTGGCGGGGTCTGTGGCT
GGGCGCGACGTCACCGACGTTGGAGCCACTCCTTTGACCATGTGTGCGTGTGTGTATTATTCGTGTCTCG
CCACTCGCCGGTTGTTTTTTTCTTTTTATGCTGCGCTCTCTCTAGCGCCATCTCGCTTACGCATGCTCAA
CGCACCGCATGTTGCCGTTTCCTTTTATGCGTCATTTTGGCTCGAAATAGGCAATTATTTAAACAAAGAT
TAGTCAACGAAAACGCTAAAATAAATAAGTCTACAATATGGTTACTTATTGCCATGTGTGTGCAGCCAAC
GATAGCAACAAAAGCAACAACACAGGTGGCTTTCCCTCTTTCACTTTTTGTTTGCAAGCCGCGTGCGAGC
AAGACGGCACGACCGGCAAACGCAATTACGCTGACAAAGAGCAGACGAAGTTTTGGCGAAAAACATCAAG
GCGCCTGATACGAATGCATTTGCAATAACAATTGCGATATTTAATATTGTTTATGAAGCTGTTTGACTTC
AAAACACACAAAAAAAAAAATAAAACAAATTATTTGAAAGAGAATTAGGAATCGGACGCTTATCGTTAGG
GTAACAACAAGAAATGCTTACTGAGTCACAGCCTCTGGAAAACTGCCGCAAGCCAGAGAGAGAGAGAAAA
AGAGGGAGAGCAGCTTAGACCGCATGTGCTTGTGTGTGAGGCGTCTCTCTCTTCGTCTCTGTTGCGCAAA
CGCATAGACTGCACTGAAAAAATCGATTACCTATTTTTTATGAATGAATATTTGCACTATTACTATTCAA
AACTATTAAGATAGCAATCACATTCAATAGCCAAATACTATACCACCTGAGCGATGCAACGAAATGATCA
ATTTGAGCAAAAATGCTGCATATTTAGGACGGCATCATTATAGAAATGCTTCTTGCTGTGTACTTTTCTC
TCGTCTGGCAGCTGTTTCGCCGTTATTGTTAAAACCGGCTTAAGTTAGGTGTGTTTTCTACGACTAGTGA
ATGCCCTACTAGAAGATGTGTGTTGCACAAAATGTCCCTGGAATAACCAATTTGAAGTGCAGATAGCAGT
AAACGTAAGCTAATATGAATATTATTTAACTGTAATGTTTTAATATCGCTGGACATTACTAATAAACCCA
CTATAAACACATGTACATATGTATGTTTTGGCATACAATGAGTAGTTGGGGAAAAAATGTGTAAAAGCAC
CGTGACCATCACAGCATAAAGATAACCAGCTGAAGTATCGAATATGAGTAACCCCCAAATTGAATCACAT
GCCGCAACTGATAGGACCCATGGAAGTACACTCTTCATGGCGATATACAAGACACACACAAGCACGAACA
CCCAGTTGCGGAGGAAATTCTCCGTAAATGAAAACCCAATCGGCGAACAATTCATACCCATATATGGTAA
AAGTTTTGAACGCGACTTGAGAGCGGAGAGCATTGCGGCTGATAAGGTTTTAGCGCTAAGCGGGCTTTAT
AAAACGGGCTGCGGGACCAGTTTTCATATCACTACCGTTTGAGTTCTTGTGCTGTGTGGATACTCCTCCC
GACACAAAGCCGCTCCATCAGCCAGCAGTCGTCTAATCCAGAGACCCCGGATCGGGGTACCATCATGGTG
AGCAAGGGCGAGGAGCTGTTCACCGGGGTGGTGCCCATCCTGGTCGAGCTGGACGGCGACGTAAACGGCC
ACAAGTTCAGCGTGTCCGGCGAGGGCGAGGGCGATGCCACCTACGGCAAGCTGACCCTGAAGTTCATCTG
CACCACCGGCAAGCTGCCCGTGCCCTGGCCCACCCTCGTGACCACCCTGACCTACGGCGTGCAGTGCTTC
AGCCGCTACCCCGACCACATGAAGCAGCACGACTTCTTCAAGTCCGCCATGCCCGAAGGCTACGTCCAGG
AGCGCACCATCTTCTTCAAGGACGACGGCAACTACAAGACCCGCGCCGAGGTGAAGTTCGAGGGCGACAC
CCTGGTGAACCGCATCGAGCTGAAGGGCATCGACTTCAAGGAGGACGGCAACATCCTGGGGCACAAGCTG
GAGTACAACTACAACAGCCACAACGTCTATATCATGGCCGACAAGCAGAAGAACGGCATCAAGGTGAACT
TCAAGATCCGCCACAACATCGAGGACGGCAGCGTGCAGCTCGCCGACCACTACCAGCAGAACACCCCCAT
CGGCGACGGCCCCGTGCTGCTGCCCGACAACCACTACCTGAGCACCCAGTCCGCCCTGAGCAAAGACCCC
AACGAGAAGCGCGATCACATGGTCCTGCTGGAGTTCGTGACCGCCGCCGGGATCACTCTCGGCATGGACG
AGCTGTACAAGCCAAGCTTAATTAAGATGAACGTAGAGAGCCAACTGAAGACACCGCCAACGCACATTCG
AAATCTGGTCAAGCACGTGAACAAGCGAAATTTTAATGAGAGCAGCGAGCAAATAAATCAGTTCGTTAAA
GAGCACGGCCTGGAAGCGGATCGCAGCAGCCTGCGCCACCTGTTCTCCGTGATCAACTTCAGCGATCTCG
TGCCATCAGTTACGGTCCAGCTGCAGGCGAAGCTCCTGGGCATCCAGTTGGAGCGTCAGCTTCACAGTTC
ATCGTTTGTGTCCAACATCTGCTACGCTTTTGACCAGTTCTTCGCCAGCAACCAGAAGTCCCTGAAGCCT
GTTGCGGTAGCGGATCTCGTTGGCCAGGTCGCCCGACTGACCGGCATCAACAAGGTTTGTGAGTGCGTCT
TTGCCTTGGCCTTGACCCACTCCTCGTACACAGAACTCAAACATTCTGCCAGGAACAACCTAAAAGGTAG
CCTCAGCGAACTTATAGACTCTTACTTGGGTAATAAAGGCACCGGCCCAGCCGACAGCGGTCTCCGGGAG
ATCTCCTTCGATCTACTGCAGTATTTGCTGTGCTGCCTTAGCGAGTACGTACAACCGCAGGTGGAAGCAC
AGTTTTTGATCAAGCTTCGTGAGGAGTTTCCGCGCCAGGCGGTACCGCTGGTTCTAGCGCCGTTCCTTTA
CGGCTCGACGACGGCGACGATTGCGGGAGCAGGTGCCAGCGAAACGGATGCGGAGGCCGAAGCGACGACT
AATAGCAACAGCTCCAGTTTCGAAGCAGATGCTTTGAACGAGGTGGGAATCGAGGATATTTATGACCATT
TAAGCGAGATAATATTCACCAACCAGGGCAAAAATAATATTATGGACACATCTTGGATTAATCTAATCCT
TGAAATCGGTTATGAATTTACATCGAGCGTTGAAGAGTGTAAGAATCATTTGTGTTCCCGCGAGCGAGAA
CGCGCTGAGCTCCAGTCCAAAGATGTCGCCAAGATCGTGGGTCTTATGTGCCGACGGCACTCCTCCCTGC
TCGATTGTAATGTGAATCTACCGACGCCGGCGAACTTCTGGCCTGGTCAGGGACAGGGCGGTGGCAGCAA
CAGCAGTGGCTCTTCGCAGACACAAATCACTCCGCAGCAACAGAACCCGGGCAGCAGTAACAACAACGAT
GGCAGCGATGGCAATTCGTCCAGTGATAAGAAGGACAAGAAGGAGACGACGGAGGCCACGCAAACTTGGA
AGCCAGATGTCTTTGTGCAGGCGCTCAAGGAGGTGGTGCCTCAGCTCAACTGGAAGGACGTGTGCATGGA
ACTTGATCATCCCGAGTTCGTGCTGAAGGATCGCATCGGTTTGGAGCTTTTGCTCACCATCCTTCGGCTG
GCCACTGGCTCTAACATATTTCCACATCCAGAATGCATTTACCGTCACTGGGCAAACACGGAAGGTCAGC
TGTCGCTTATCGCGACAATGCTGAAGAACCCGGATCTCTTTTCCTTCGCCGACTTTGTATTTAGCCAGCC
AGCGTTGGATGTGCTTAAGACAGCTCCGGATGCGGACAATAAGGAGATCTCGTCCTGGAAGTCGCTTCAC
CTGGTGGAGGTGCTGCTCTCCATTGCGGACAAGGGATACTATACGCAGGTCCATGAGCTATTCAAGTTCC
CAGCGCAGAACTGTCCCGATGTGCTATTTTTGGCCTTATTGAACACAAGTCCGCCTATGACGCCACTGCG
TCAGGATCTGTTTAACCAACTGATACCAACGTTCCTTGGCAACCATCCCAACTCGAACGTGATCTTGGCC
AGCGCCTGGAGCTCGAACAGCTTCCAACTTCGTTCCAATATCATGAATGCTATGTCCGAGTGGTATCTCC
GAGGCAATGAGTTCGATCAGGTGAAACTGTCGCGCATCCTGGATCTTGCCCAGGATTTAAAAGCGCTATC
AGCGCTGCTCAACGCCCGTTCATTTTTATTCATTATCGACCTGGCTTGCCTTGCCTCTCGGCGCGAGTAC
CTGAAGCTGGAAAAGTGGCTTACCGATAAAATTCGCGAACATGGAGAGCCTTTTATGCAGGCTATAATCA
AGGTTCTGCACCGCCGCTGCCCGCAGGTTATCAACGCCAAAGTGCCAGAGGATCAGCTGCCTCCCAAGCA
GGCGCAGCTTTTGCCCGAGACAGTTACAACCATGATCAACTGTCTGCAAACGTGCATCAATAACTGCATG
CAGCCGGAGATGGTCGAAGTCATCATGCAAATGACCGCGAACGTGGCGATTATGGCTAACATGGCGCGTG
CCCAACAGCAGCAGCAGCCAGGATTGGTTCCGCCGCCTCCACCAACAATTCTGCGCGGCCATCGTGGTAT
GGATCTGCCTGGAGGCATAGTCCCTCCGCCACCGCAGCAACCGTTCTCCGGAAACCTCAACGCGCAGATG
TTTGGACCAGGAATGGATCCGCTAACGAATATGTCCAACAACTTAGCCGGCCTCAACCTCAGCGGCCCGA
ACGGAGCATTTAATTTTGGAAACATGCTAACTTCTCCATCGCGTCTGATGACTCCGGGAGCCAATCCCTA
TCCGCTGAACCTCATGCAGATGCCGCAGGCTCCGCCACCACCCAACGTAGGAAACCTAGGCCGCATGCTG
CCAGGGGGTCCACAACAGCAGACTCCAACGCCGACTCCAACGGCCCCCAATCCAAACAACCCTGTGATGG
CCGATCTCCAGATACCTGTGTCAAAGGAAGTTGAAGACGAGGTCAACTCATACTTTCAGCGCATCTACAA
CCACCAGCCGAATCCAACGCTGTCCATCGATGAAGTGCTGGACATTTTGCAAAGATTTAAAGAGTCAAGT
AACCGGCGCGAGCAGGAAGTCTTTTTGTGCATGCTGCGCAATCTGTTCGAGGAATATCGCTTTTTCTGTC
AATACCCAGAGAAAGAGCTACAGATTACTGCGCAGCTATTTGGTGGCATTATTGATCGTAACCTGGTGCC
CACTTTTGTTGCACTGGGCCTTTCTCTGCGCTGTGTCTTGGATGCCCTCCGCAAGCCCGATGGATCTAAG
CTTTACTATTTCGGTGTGACGGCACTGGACAGATTCAGAACTCGATTGCACACCTACAACAAATACTGCG
AGCATATCCGCTCCATTCCTCACTTCTCTGACTTCCCGCCGCACCTTATTCAGTATGTGGAATACGGAAT
GCACGGCCAGGAGCCGCCGCCGCAGAAGTTGATTGGACTCAGCAATACGATTCCTTCGGCGATATCTAGC
GGACCAGGAACGGAACCAATTTACAGGAATAGCTCCATGTTAGGTAATATGCCCGCTGCCACCCCGGGAT
CGGGACCGAAATCAAACGCTGCTGTATCGCATGCCACGAGAATGAAGTCCATCGCCAATGCCACCAATAT
CGACACACTTTTGGTGGCCAACCAGGAAGAGAAAGTGACTGTGCCACCAGAGCCTGTGCAGGACAAAACT
GCCTTTATTTTCAACAACTTGAGCCAGCTGAACATACCGCAGAAGTGCGATGAGATAAAGGAGATTATGA
CCAAGGAGTATTGGCCGTGGCTAGCGCAATATCTGGTCCTCAAACGCGCATCAATGGAGTTCAACTTCCA
CACACTATATTACAACTTTTTGGATGCCCTTAAAAACGGCGAGATCAACCGATTCGTAACCAAAGAGACC
CTACGCAACATCAAGGTACTCTTGCGCTCCGATAAGGGAGTTATTAATTTCTCCGATCGAAGTCTGTTGA
AGAACCTCGGACACTGGTTGGGCATGATGACCTTAGGTCGCAATCGCCCCATCCTGCAGTTGGATCTGGA
TCTTAAATCCCTTTTGGCTGAGGCTTACCACAAGGGCCAGCAGGAACTGCTTTTTGTGGTTCCTTTCGTA
GCCAAGATCCTTGAGTCATCCGCCAAGTCTCGCATCTTCCGATCGCCCAATCCATGGACAATGGGTATCA
TGTACGTGCTTGCTGAGCTTCACCAGGAGCCAGACCTTAAGCTGAACCTGAAGTTTGAAATCGAAGTACT
CTGCAAAACACTTAATCTGGAGTTGGCCAAGTTGCGACAAGTGATCTACCTGAAGGATCCCAATCGAACT
CACCGGATTGAAGAGCAGATGTCGCAACCAAAACCGAAACAACTTGAGCCAGTGGCTTCTGCGCCAGCTC
TACCGCGTGAACAGCAATCCCCGGCACAACCTCCGCCACCACCACAACAGCAGCAACCACCGCAGCAGCA
GGTACCTCCACCGCCATCCTCTGCGGACGTGGACGCCCAAAATGCGGCCGCTATGATGATGGCAGCGGGC
GGAGCTAATAGTACTCCTGGATCGGTATCTTCGCCCAATCTACCCACCGATTCCAGCCAGGTGGCACTAC
CGCCACCAGAGCCGCGCTATTCATACGTGGACGTAAACGTGAGCAACTTCCAGCTTATTGGTCAGCAGTT
GGTACTGCCACCCAATACTCCGTTCCTGCACGCCAATCCCGGAATCAAACACATGGTCGTCAACGCCGTG
GAGCGCACGATAACCGACTGGTTGCAGCCTATTGTGGACCGAAGCATCCGCATTGCCTGTGCCACCACCG
AGCAGATCATCCGCAGCGACTTCGCCCTGGATGCTGACGAGAACCGAATGCGCACTGCCGCTCATCAGAT
GGTACGAAACCTTGCCGCCGAGATGGCCATGATTACCGGTAAGGATGAGATAGCGCGTGCTATTAGCCAG
AATCTGCACAAGGCCTTGCTGTCGGGTCTAAATGGGATGCCCAGCATGGCTGAGATCCAAGCTGCTGCTA
TGCAGTTAGCCAGCGAAAATGTTGAGCTAGTTTGCGCTTTCATTCAGAAAACATCTGCTGAAAAGGCAGC
CGCAGAGATCGATAGGCGTCTAAGCACCGATTTCGAGACCAGAAAAATTGCTCGTGAAGAGGGCAACCGC
TTTGTGGACGCCCAGATCCTCACCTATGCACAGGAGCGTCTTCCAGAAGCAGTGCGCATCAAGGTGGGCG
CGGCTCCAGCTACACTTTATGCTGTGTACTCGGAGTTCGCTAGAAGCATACCTGGCTTCCAGCAGATGAG
CGATCGCGATATTGCCCTGTTTGTGCCCAAGCCGACGGATTTGTCTCAGCCAAATGTGTTTGCTAATGAT
GATAGCATGGTATACGGGGAACTGGCTAGCAAAATGGAGGCCTTCATGAACACGGCAATCGGAGTGCCGA
CACTCCAGATCCAGGCTAGCAAGATGCACATGCTACTCAACGCCCTGATAGCGACGCGTCGACTGCGTGA
CCAAGAGTCTGCCTTTAATCTGCTGACCCGCGCGGTCGAGGGTTTGACCGAAGGATTGGTCAATATGCAT
GAAAACATGGAGCAAATGAAGATGTACCAAAACATCCATCTCCGTATCCTTGGCTTGCTGAACAACAGTT
TCGGTGCTCCAAACACAGAGCGAGCGGTAACAAAGTGTTTCTTCGATATCCGAGAGGAGGTGCGATATAA
CGTGGAGGCAGCTCGCGCTTTGATTACGTCGCACTTTGTCAATCTGAATCAGTTTGACGGAATGCTACGC
GACTGCATGGACAACGGAAACAATTATGTGGCTATATCGTTCGGTATCGCACTGCTGGAGCGCCTCATCA
TGGACGATCGAGTGATTAATATTGTTTCGGACAACGAATTCATGGCAACTGTTGAGCTGCTAGGTAGGCT
GACCCAACACCGTCACCGCTACCCCGAGTGTATCGTCAACGCCATCGACACCCTGTGGTCCGGCAATTTC
AATAGCTCCTCCGATTATTCCCCCTTTAATGGAAACGACCGCTATCTGAGCGGCGCTAGCCACTATATTC
ATAGCGGAATGCACCATGTCCGCTCGTGTGACACCGACGACCCCCCCGGACTCCAGGAAAAAACCGAATT
CTTGTTGAAAGACTGGGTGGCCTTGTATACCCAGCAAAATCAACAATCGACCCGTGACGCCCGTAATTTT
GGCGCCTTCGTGCAAAAAATGAATACCTACGGCATTTTGAAGACCGATGATCTGATTACGCGCTTCTTTC
GTCAAGCTACCCATATCTGTACCGACGTCGTCTATCGTATGTTTGCTGAACCCAGCCTTCCCATTAATCA
AGCTAAGAATAAAATTTTTCAATGGATTGACGCCTTTGTGCACTTGATCGCCATGCTGGTCCGCCATTCG
GGAGAGGCCGGCAACCCCACGACGAAAATTAATTTGCTCAATAAAGTCTTGGGAATCGTCTTGGGCACCT
TGATCAAAGATCACGAAATGCGCGGAGTGTCCTTTCAACAAGTGGGATATCACCGTTTTTTTATGATGTT
GTTTATGGAATTGTGTACCGCTGACGTCATCCTGGAAAGCTTGATGCATAGCATCGTCAGCGCTTTTGCT
TACACATATCACTTGTTGAATCCCAGCGTGGCTCCGGGATTCTGCTTTGCTTGGTTGGAGCTCATTTCGC
ATCGCGTCTTCCTGGGCCGCATCCTGGTCCAAATTCCCGGGCAAAAGGGCTGGCCACTTTACGCTCAATT
GCTGCAGGACCTTTTTAAATATCTTGCGCCCTTCTTACGCAACACTGAGCTCGGCAAACCAGTCCAGCTT
TTGTACAAGGGGACGCTACGTGTTCTGCTCGTTCTGCTTCACGACTTCCCGGAGTTCTTGTGCGACTATC
ATTTTGGGTTCTGTGACACCATCCCGCCCAATTGCGTCCAGATGCGTAACATCATCCTGTCGGCGTTTCC
GCGCAACATGCGCTTGCCCGATCCCTTCACGCCCAACCTAAAAGTGGACATGCTGTCGGACAGTAGTAAT
GCGCCTAAGGTGCTCAGTAGCTACATTATGAACATCCAGCCCGCGAACTTTAAGAAGGATTTGGACTCGT
ACCTCAAGGCCCGGGCGCCAGTTACTTTTCTATCGGAATTGCGTGGTCACTTGCAGGTGACAAGCGAGCC
AGGAACTCGTTACAACATGGCGCTGATGAATGCTCTGGTCATGTATGTGGGAACTCAGGCGATTGCTTTG
ATCAGAAACAAAAACTTTGTGCCCAACACCTCGAACATAGCACACAGCGCCCACATGGATATCTTCCAGA
ATCTTGCTGTTGACTTGGATACGGAGGGTCGCTATCTGTTCTTGAATGCGATTGCGAACCAGTTGCGCTA
TCCCAACAGCCACACGCACTACTTCAGCTGTGCGGTGCTGCATCTGTTTGCCGAGGCCAACTCGGAGGCA
ATTCAGGAGCAGATCACTCGCGTACTTCTGGAACGATTGATCGTGAACCGCCCGCATCCTTGGGGACTGT
TGATCACTTTTATTGAGCTGATCAAAAATCCCATCTACAAGTTCTGGGACCATGACTTTGTGCACTGTGC
GCCAGAGATCACCAAGCTCTTTGAATCGGTGGCCCGTTCCTGTCTGGCCAAGTCGAACGTCACCCAGCAG
TTGAACATGCCCGTCGTCGATGGCGAGGGCCAGGAGGTAGCCACCATCAACTGATCTAGAGGGCCCGCGG
TTCGAAGGTAAGCCTATCCCTAACCCTCTCCTCGGTCTCGATTCTACGCGTACCGGTCATCATCACCATC
ACCATTGAGTTTAAACCCGCTGATCAGCCTCGACTGTGCCTTCTAAGGCCTGAGCTCGCTGATCAGCCTC
GATCGAGGATCCAGACATGATAAGATACATTGATGAGTTTGGACAAACCACAACTAGAATGCAGTGAAAA
AAATGCTTTATTTGTGAAATTTGTGATGCTATTGCTTTATTTGTAACCATTATAAGCTGCAATAAACAAG
TTAACAACAACAATTGCATTCATTTTATGTTTCAGGTTCAGGGGGAGGTGTGGGAGGTTTTTTAAAGCAA
GTAAAACCTCTACAAATGTGGTATGGCTGATTATGATCAGTCGACCGATGCCCTTGAGAGCCTTCAACCC
AGTCAGCTCCTTCCGGTGGGCGCGGGGCATGACTATCGTCGCCGCACTTATGACTGTCTTCTTTATCATG
CAACTCGTAGGACAGGTGCCGGCAGCGCTCTGGGTCATTTTCGGCGAGGACCGCTTTCGCTGGAGCGCGA
CGATGATCGGCCTGTCGCTTGCGGTATTCGGAATCTTGCACGCCCTCGCTCAAGCCTTCGTCACTGGTCC
CGCCACCAAACGTTTCGGCGAGAAGCAGGCCATTATCGCCGGCATGGCGGCCGACGCGCTGGGCTACGTC
TTGCTGGCGTTCGCGACGCGAGGCTGGATGGCCTTCCCCATTATGATTCTTCTCGCTTCCGGCGGCATCG
GGATGCCCGCGTTGCAGGCCATGCTGTCCAGGCAGGTAGATGACGACCATCAGGGACAGCTTCAAGGCCA
GCAAAAGGCCAGGAACCGTAAAAAGGCCGCGTTGCTGGCGTTTTTCCATAGGCTCCGCCCCCCTGACGAG
CATCACAAAAATCGACGCTCAAGTCAGAGGTGGCGAAACCCGACAGGACTATAAAGATACCAGGCGTTTC
CCCCTGGAAGCTCCCTCGTGCGCTCTCCTGTTCCGACCCTGCCGCTTACCGGATACCTGTCCGCCTTTCT
CCCTTCGGGAAGCGTGGCGCTTTCTCATAGCTCACGCTGTAGGTATCTCAGTTCGGTGTAGGTCGTTCGC
TCCAAGCTGGGCTGTGTGCACGAACCCCCCGTTCAGCCCGACCGCTGCGCCTTATCCGGTAACTATCGTC
TTGAGTCCAACCCGGTAAGACACGACTTATCGCCACTGGCAGCAGCCACTGGTAACAGGATTAGCAGAGC
GAGGTATGTAGGCGGTGCTACAGAGTTCTTGAAGTGGTGGCCTAACTACGGCTACACTAGAAGGACAGTA
TTTGGTATCTGCGCTCTGCTGAAGCCAGTTACCTTCGGAAAAAGAGTTGGTAGCTCTTGATCCGGCAAAC
AAACCACCGCTGGTAGCGGTGGTTTTTTTGTTTGCAAGCAGCAGATTACGCGCAGAAAAAAAGGATCTCA
AGAAGATCCTTTGATCTTTTCTACGGGGTCTGACGCTCAGTGGAACGAAAACTCACGTTAAGGGATTTTG
GTCATGAGATTATCAAAAAGGATCTTCACCTAGATCCTTTTAAATTAAAAATGAAGTTTTAAATCAATCT
AAAGTATATATGAGTAAACTTGGTCTGACAGTTACCAATGCTTAATCAGTGAGGCACCTATCTCAGCGAT
CTGTCTATTTCGTTCATCCATAGTTGCCTGACTCCCCGTCGTGTAGATAACTACGATACGGGAGGGCTTA
CCATCTGGCCCCAGTGCTGCAATGATACCGCGAGACCCACGCTCACCGGCTCCAGATTTATCAGCAATAA
ACCAGCCAGCCGGAAGGGCCGAGCGCAGAAGTGGTCCTGCAACTTTATCCGCCTCCATCCAGTCTATTAA
TTGTTGCCGGGAAGCTAGAGTAAGTAGTTCGCCAGTTAATAGTTTGCGCAACGTTGTTGCCATTGCTGCA
GGCATCGTGGTGTCACGCTCGTCGTTTGGTATGGCTTCATTCAGCTCCGGTTCCCAACGATCAAGGCGAG
TTACATGATCCCCCATGTTGTGCAAAAAAGCGGTTAGCTCCTTCGGTCCTCCGATCGTTGTCAGAAGTAA
GTTGGCCGCAGTGTTATCACTCATGGTTATGGCAGCACTGCATAATTCTCTTACTGTCATGCCATCCGTA
AGATGCTTTTCTGTGACTGGTGAGTACTCAACCAAGTCATTCTGAGAATAGTGTATGCGGCGACCGAGTT
GCTCTTGCCCGGCGTCAACACGGGATAATACCGCGCCACATAGCAGAACTTTAAAAGTGCTCATCATTGG
AAAACGTTCTTCGGGGCGAAAACTCTCAAGGATCTTACCGCTGTTGAGATCCAGTTCGATGTAACCCACT
CGTGCACCCAACTGATCTTCAGCATCTTTTACTTTCACCAGCGTTTCTGGGTGAGCAAAAACAGGAAGGC
AAAATGCCGCAAAAAAGGGAATAAGGGCGACACGGAAATGTTGAATACTCATACTCTTCCTTTTTCAATA
TTATTGAAGCATTTATCAGGGTTATTGTCTCATGAGCGGATACATATTTGAATGTATTTAGAAAAATAAA
CAAATAGGGGTTCCGCGCACATTTCCCCGAAAAGTGCCACCTGACGTCTAAGAAACCATTATTATCATGA
CATTAACCTATAAAAATAGGCGTATCACGAGGCCCTTTCGT
